Addgene plasmid #217073: pMV-Mariner-4_AMi
Purpose: Donor plasmid of Mariner-4_AMi Transposon
Depositing lab: Haoyi Wang. Depositing organization: Institute of Zoology, Chinese Academy of Sciences. Publication: Heterologous survey of 130 DNA transposons in human cells highlights their functional divergence and expands the genome engineering toolbox. Zhang T, Tan S, Tang N, Li Y, Zhang C, Sun J, Guo Y, Gao H, Cai Y, Sun W, Wang C, Fu L, Ma H, Wu Y, Hu X, Zhang X, Gee P, Yan W, Zhao Y, Chen Q, Guo B, Wang H, Zhang YE. Cell. 2024 Jul 11;187(14):3741-3760.e30. doi: 10.1016/j.cell.2024.05.007. Epub 2024 Jun 5. PubMed 38843831.
Backbone
  Vector backbone: pMV
  Vector type: Mammalian Expression
Growth in bacteria
  Bacterial resistance: Ampicillin, 100 μg/mL
  Growth temperature: 37°C
  Growth strain: DH5alpha
  Copy number: High Copy
Gene/Insert
  Gene/Insert name: TIRs of Mariner-4_AMi transposon (alt name: Mariner-4_AMi)
  Species: Synthetic
  Cloning method: Restriction Enzyme; 5′ cloning site Unknown (unknown if destroyed); 3′ cloning site Unknown (unknown if destroyed)
Terms and licenses: Academic/Nonprofit Terms; Industry Terms: Not Available to Industry
How to cite: pMV-Mariner-4_AMi was a gift from Haoyi Wang (Addgene plasmid # 217073 ; http://n2t.net/addgene:217073 ; RRID:Addgene_217073)
