[The description below was written by a language model from this plasmid's Addgene catalogue record and pLannotate feature annotations shown in this document.]
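Description:
pMV-Mariner-4_AMi is a 4,787-nt transposon donor plasmid built on the pMV backbone and catalogued as a mammalian expression vector. It is maintained in E. coli as a high-copy plasmid through a ColE1/pUC-type origin of replication and is selected with ampicillin via the β-lactamase gene and its native promoter. A short lacZα remnant is also detected, presumably left over from the cloning backbone.

The recorded insert is the pair of synthetic terminal inverted repeats (TIRs) of the Mariner-4_AMi DNA transposon, the end sequences that a cognate transposase recognises in order to excise the intervening DNA and integrate it into a genome. The automated feature table does not annotate the TIRs themselves, so their exact positions are not given. They would be expected to flank the mammalian reporter cassette, although the record does not confirm this. That cassette consists of the mouse PGK promoter driving a puromycin N-acetyltransferase coding sequence (annotated as a fragment) followed closely by EGFP and terminated by the bovine growth hormone polyadenylation signal. The short gap between the two coding sequences suggests they are linked as a single transcription unit, but the linking element is not annotated.

No transposase gene is annotated on this plasmid, consistent with its role as the donor half of a two-component system in which the transposase is supplied separately. Stable integration of the cargo can then be followed through puromycin resistance and green fluorescence. The plasmid comes from a survey that tested a large panel of DNA transposons for activity in human cells as candidate genome engineering tools.
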