Features (pLannotate 1.2.2; 8 found; start..end, strand, type, name):
    118..138     -  CDS            lacZα (fragment): LacZα fragment of β-galactosidase; lacZ fragment
    298..797     +  promoter       PGK promoter: mouse phosphoglycerate kinase 1 promoter
    822..1416    +  CDS            PuroR (fragment): puromycin N-acetyltransferase; pac from Streptomyces alboniger; confers resistance to puromycin
   1480..2199    +  CDS            EGFP: the original enhanced GFP (Yang et al., 1996) mammalian codon-optimized
   2227..2451    +  polyA_signal   bGH poly(A) signal: bovine growth hormone polyadenylation signal
   3089..3677    -  rep_origin     ori: high-copy-number ColE1/pMB1/pBR322/pUC origin of replication
   3848..4708    -  CDS            AmpR: β-lactamase; bla; confers resistance to ampicillin, carbenicillin, and related antibiotics
   4709..26      -  promoter       AmpR promoter (across the origin): bla
>Addgene plasmid #217073 | pMV-Mariner-4_AMi | addgene full sequence | sequence record 443536 | Addgene NGS Result
AAAAATAAACAAATAGGGGTTCCGCGCACATTTCCCCGAAAAGTGCCACCTGACGTCTAAGAAACCATTA
TTATCATGACATTAACCTATAAAAATAGGCGTATCACGAGGCCCTTTCGTTGTAAAACGACGGCCAGTCG
AACCACGCAATGCGTCTCGATCCGCAGTGTCTTGCGTCTCTAAGCTTTACAGGCGCTCCTCACTTAACGA
CCTACCTGTTTAACGACCGCGCGGACTTACGACCGCGCGGTCGTGGAAACGGAAGTACTGTACAAGACCG
GTGCTAGCAATTCTACCGGGTAGGGGAGGCGCTTTTCCCAAGGCAGTCTGGAGCATGCGCTTTAGCAGCC
CCGCTGGGCACTTGGCGCTACACAAGTGGCCTCTGGCCTCGCACACATTCCACATCCACCGGTAGGCGCC
AACCGGCTCCGTTCTTTGGTGGCCCCTTCGCGCCACCTTCTACTCCTCCCCTAGTCAGGAAGTTCCCCCC
CGCCCCGCAGCTCGCGTCGTGCAGGACGTGACAAATGGAAGTAGCACGTCTCACTAGTCTCGTGCAGATG
GACAGCACCGCTGAGCAATGGAAGCGGGTAGGCCTTTGGGGCAGCGGCCAATAGCAGCTTTGCTCCTTCG
CTTTCTGGGCTCAGAGGCTGGGAAGGGGTGGGTCCGGGGGCGGGCTCAGGGGCGGGCTCAGGGGCGGGGC
GGGCGCCCGAAGGTCCTCCGGAGGCCCGGCATTCTGCACGCTTCAAAAGCGCACGTCTGCCGCGCTGTTC
TCCTCTTCCTCATCTCCGGGCCTTTCGACCTGCAGCCAACGCCACCATGGGGACCGAGTACAAGCCCACG
GTGCGCCTCGCCACCCGCGACGACGTCCCCCGGGCCGTACGCACCCTCGCCGCCGCGTTCGCCGACTACC
CCGCCACGCGCCACACCGTCGACCCGGACCGCCACATCGAGCGGGTCACCGAGCTGCAAGAACTCTTCCT
CACGCGCGTCGGGCTCGACATCGGCAAGGTGTGGGTCGCGGACGACGGCGCCGCGGTGGCGGTCTGGACC
ACGCCGGAGAGCGTCGAAGCGGGGGCGGTGTTCGCCGAGATCGGCCCGCGCATGGCCGAGTTGAGCGGTT
CCCGGCTGGCCGCGCAGCAACAGATGGAAGGCCTCCTGGCGCCGCACCGGCCCAAGGAGCCCGCGTGGTT
CCTGGCCACCGTCGGCGTCTCGCCCGACCACCAGGGCAAGGGTCTGGGCAGCGCCGTCGTGCTCCCCGGA
GTGGAGGCGGCCGAGCGCGCCGGGGTGCCCGCCTTCCTGGAGACCTCCGCGCCCCGCAACCTCCCCTTCT
ACGAGCGGCTCGGCTTCACCGTCACCGCCGACGTCGAGGTGCCCGAAGGACCGCGCACCTGGTGCATGAC
CCGCAAGCCCGGTGCCATCGATGCCACTAACTTCTCCCTGTTGAAACAAGCAGGGGATGTCGAAGAGAAT
CCCGGGCCAATGGTGAGCAAGGGCGAGGAGCTGTTCACCGGGGTGGTGCCCATCCTGGTCGAGCTGGACG
GCGACGTAAACGGCCACAAGTTCAGCGTGTCCGGCGAGGGCGAGGGCGATGCCACCTACGGCAAGCTGAC
CCTGAAGTTCATCTGCACCACCGGCAAGCTGCCCGTGCCCTGGCCCACCCTCGTGACCACCCTGACCTAC
GGCGTGCAGTGCTTCAGCCGCTACCCCGACCACATGAAGCAGCACGACTTCTTCAAGTCCGCCATGCCCG
AAGGCTACGTCCAGGAGCGCACCATCTTCTTCAAGGACGACGGCAACTACAAGACCCGCGCCGAGGTGAA
GTTCGAGGGCGACACCCTGGTGAACCGCATCGAGCTGAAGGGCATCGACTTCAAGGAGGACGGCAACATC
CTGGGGCACAAGCTGGAGTACAACTACAACAGCCACAACGTCTATATCATGGCCGACAAGCAGAAGAACG
GCATCAAGGTGAACTTCAAGATCCGCCACAACATCGAGGACGGCAGCGTGCAGCTCGCCGACCACTACCA
GCAGAACACCCCCATCGGCGACGGCCCCGTGCTGCTGCCCGACAACCACTACCTGAGCACCCAGTCCGCC
CTGAGCAAAGACCCCAACGAGAAGCGCGATCACATGGTCCTGCTGGAGTTCGTGACCGCCGCCGGGATCA
CTCTCGGCATGGACGAGCTGTACAAGTAATTAATTAAGCTCGCTGATCAGCCTCGACTGTGCCTTCTAGT
TGCCAGCCATCTGTTGTTTGCCCCTCCCCCGTGCCTTCCTTGACCCTGGAAGGTGCCACTCCCACTGTCC
TTTCCTAATAAAATGAGGAAATTGCATCGCATTGTCTGAGTAGGTGTCATTCTATTCTGGGGGGTGGGGT
GGGGCAGGACAGCAAGGGGGAGGATTGGGAAGACAATAGCAGGCATGCTGGGGATGCGGTGGGCTCTATG
GCTTCTGAGGCGCGCCCTCGAGCGGGATTCTTCTCGAAAGCTACACCCAGGAATCCACACTTTGAAGGAT
TCGATGACTAAAATGTTAATCTGAATGTCTTTTTTTATAACTTTAATTTTTTTGGTACATCATTTTTATA
ATTTTCGCTGATTGTATTTTTATGTTCTGTAATATGTAAGAGTTATGCAAATTAAAACAAAGTTATCGAG
TTGGAGTTTCCTTTAGACCTTTTCTTTATTCAGAATAAATAAAAACGATTACCTGTATTTACAGTATGCA
AACCTAAGTAATGTATATTAGAGCTGATTTCCTCTATTCAGGGGCGGCTCCTCGCTTATCGACCAATTCG
CTTAACGACCTAGTCGTGGGAACGGAACTCGGTCGTTAAGTGAGGAGTGCCTGTAGGGCCCAGAGACGGA
GTCACTGCCAACCGAGACGGTCATAGCTGTTTCCTGTGTGCCGCTTCCTCGCTCACTGACTCGCTGCGCT
CGGTCGTTCGGCTGCGGCGAGCGGTATCAGCTCACTCAAAGGCGGTAATACGGTTACCCACAGAATCAGG
GGATAACGCAGGAAAGAACATGTGAGCAAAAGGCCAGCAAAAGGCCAGGAACCGTAAAAAGGCCGCGTTG
CTGGCGTTTTTCCATAGGCTCCGCCCCCCTGACGAGCATCACAAAAATCGACGCTCAAGTCAGAGGTGGC
GAAACCCGACAGGACTATAAAGATACCAGGCGTTTCCCCCTGGAAGCTCCCTCGTGCGCTCTCCTGTTCC
GACCCTGCCGCTTACCGGATACCTGTCCGCCTTTCTCCCTTCGGGAAGCGTGGCGCTTTCTCATAGCTCA
CGCTGTAGGTATCTCAGTTCGGTGTAGGTCGTTCGCTCCAAGCTGGGCTGTGTGCACGAACCCCCCGTTC
AGCCCGACCGCTGCGCCTTATCCGGTAACTATCGTCTTGAGTCCAACCCGGTAAGACACGACTTATCGCC
ACTGGCAGCAGCCACTGGTAACAGGATTAGCAGAGCGAGGTATGTAGGCGGTGCTACAGAGTTCTTGAAG
TGGTGGCCTAACTACGGCTACACTAGAAGAACAGTATTTGGTATCTGCGCTCTGCTGAAGCCAGTTACCT
TCGGAAAAAGAGTTGGTAGCTCTTGATCCGGCAAACAAACCACCGCTGGTAGCGGTGGTTTTTTTGTTTG
CAAGCAGCAGATTACGCGCAGAAAAAAAGGATCTCAAGAAGATCCTTTGATCTTTTCTACGGGGTCTGAC
GCTCAGTGGAACGAAAACTCACGTTAAGGGATTTTGGTCATGAGATTATCAAAAAGGATCTTCACCTAGA
TCCTTTTAAATTAAAAATGAAGTTTTAAATCAATCTAAAGTATATATGAGTAAACTTGGTCTGACAGTTA
CCAATGCTTAATCAGTGAGGCACCTATCTCAGCGATCTGTCTCTTTCGTTCATCCATAGTTGCCTGACTC
CCCGTCGTGTAGATAACTACGATACGGGAGGGCTTACCATCTGGCCCCAGTGCTGCAATAATACCGCGGG
ACCCACGCTCACCGGCTCCAGATTTATCAGCAATAAACCAGCCAGCCGGAAGGGCCGAGCGCAGAAGTGG
TCCTGCAACTTTATCCGCCTCCATCCAGTCTATTAATTGTTGCCGGGAAGCTAGAGTAAGTAGTTCGCCA
GTTAATAGTTTGCGCAACGTTGTTGCCATCGCTACAGGCATCGTGGTATCACGCTCGTCGTTTGGTATGG
CTTCATTCAGCTCCGGTTCCCAACGATCAAGGCGAGTTACATGATCCCCCATGTTGCGCAAAAAAGCGGT
TAGCTCCTTCGGTCCTCCGATCGTTGTCAGAAGTAAGTTGGCCGCCGTGTTATCACTCATGGTTATGGCA
GCACTACATAATTCTCTTACTGTCATGCCATCCGTAAGATGCTTTTCTGTGACTGGTGAGTACTCAACCA
AGTCATTCTGAGAATAGTGTATGCGGCGACCGAGTTGCTCTTGCCCGGCGTCAATACGGGATAATACCGC
GCCACATAGCAGAACTTTAAAAGTGCTCATCATTGGAAAACGTTCTTCGGGGCGAAAACTCTCAAGGATC
TTACCGCTGTTGAGATCCAGTTCGATGTAACCCACTCGTGCACCCAACTGATCTTCAGCATCTTTTACTT
TCACCAGCGTTTCTGGGTGAGCAAAAACAGGAAGGCAAAATGCCGCAAAAAAGGGAATAAGGGCGACACG
GAAATGTTGAATACTCATACTCTTCCTTTTTCAATATTATTGAAGCATTTATCAGGGTTATTGTCTCATG
AGCGGATACATATTTGAATGTATTTAG
